Addgene plasmid #218674: C1C2CMUNC2C
Purpose: Insect cell expression of a rat MUNC13-1 fragment containing domains C1C2BMUNC2C
Depositing lab: Axel Brunger. Depositing organization: Stanford University. Publication: Observing isolated synaptic vesicle association and fusion ex vivo. Leitz J, Wang C, Esquivies L, Peters JJ, Gopal N, Pfuetzner RA, Wang AL, Brunger AT. Nat Protoc. 2024 Jul 2. doi: 10.1038/s41596-024-01014-x. PubMed 38956381.
Backbone
  Vector backbone: pFastBac
  Vector type: Insect Expression
  Selectable markers: Gentamicin
Growth in bacteria
  Bacterial resistance: Ampicillin, 100 μg/mL
  Growth temperature: 37°C
  Growth strain: DH5alpha
  Copy number: Unknown
Gene/Insert
  Gene/Insert name: MUNC13
  Species: R. norvegicus (rat)
  Mutation: Amino acids1407-1453 deleted
  GenBank ID: 64829
  Entrez Gene: Unc13a (a.k.a. Munc13-1, Unc13h1)
  Tag / fusion protein: GST (N terminal on backbone)
Terms and licenses: Academic/Nonprofit Terms; Industry Terms: Not Available to Industry
How to cite: C1C2CMUNC2C was a gift from Axel Brunger (Addgene plasmid # 218674 ; http://n2t.net/addgene:218674 ; RRID:Addgene_218674)
