[The description below was written by a language model from this plasmid's Addgene catalogue record and pLannotate feature annotations shown in this document.]
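Description:
C1C2CMUNC2C is a pFastBac-based baculovirus transfer (donor) plasmid for insect cell expression of a fragment of rat Munc13-1 (Unc13a). According to the sequenced record it is about 8.8 kb. It is maintained in E. coli through a high-copy ColE1/pUC-type origin and an ampicillin resistance gene (AmpR), and it also carries an f1 phage origin and a remnant of the pBR322 bom region.

The expression cassette lies between the Tn7R and Tn7L ends of a mini-Tn7 element, together with a gentamicin acetyltransferase gene driven by the class 1 integron Pc promoter. This arrangement allows site-specific transposition of the cassette into a baculovirus bacmid in a suitable E. coli host, with gentamicin used to select for the transposed segment. The resulting recombinant bacmid is then used to produce baculovirus for infecting insect cells. Within the element, the strong, very late polyhedrin promoter from Autographa californica drives an N-terminal Schistosoma japonicum GST tag, supplied by the backbone, followed by the Munc13-1 coding fragment of roughly 3.4 kb. An SV40 polyadenylation signal terminates the transcript. The annotation software matched the insert to the mouse Unc13a protein, but the catalogue entry identifies it as rat.

The stated purpose describes the fragment as spanning the C1, C2B, MUN and C2C domains, and amino acids 1407–1453 are recorded as deleted. The plasmid name reads "C1C2C" where the purpose field reads "C1C2B". The GST tag allows glutathione-affinity purification of the recombinant protein. The associated publication concerns ex vivo assays of isolated synaptic vesicle association and fusion, which fits with Munc13-1's role in vesicle priming.
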