Features (pLannotate 1.2.2; 16 found; start..end, strand, type, name):
    472..576     +  promoter       AmpR promoter: bla
    577..1437    +  CDS            AmpR: β-lactamase; bla; confers resistance to ampicillin, carbenicillin, and related antibiotics
   1608..2196    +  rep_origin     ori: high-copy-number ColE1/pMB1/pBR322/pUC origin of replication
   2382..2433    -  misc_feature   bom (fragment): basis of mobility region from pBR322
   2501..2725    -  mobile_element Tn7R: mini-Tn7 element (right end of the Tn7 transposon) Tn7
   2792..3325    -  CDS            GmR: gentamycin acetyltransferase; aacC1; confers resistance to gentamycin
   3495..3523    -  promoter       Pc promoter: intI1 (promoter lies within the coding sequence); class 1 integron promoter
   3501..3848    -  CDS            YPR2_ECOLX (fragment): Protein predicted: Swiss-Prot protein existence level 4. From Escherichia coli.
   3875..3966    +  promoter       polyhedrin promoter: polh from Autographa californica; promoter for the baculovirus polyhedrin gene
   4009..4647    +  CDS            GST: glutathione S-transferase from Schistosoma japonicum
   4681..8121    +  CDS            Unc13a (fragment): UN13A_MOUSE - Experimental evidence at protein level: Swiss-Prot protein existence level 1. Plays a role in vesicle maturation during exocytosis as a target of the diacylglycerol second messenger pathway. Involved in neurotransmitter release by acting in synaptic vesicle priming prior to vesicle fusion and participates in the activity-dependent refilling of readily releasable vesicle pool (RRP). Essential for synaptic vesicle maturation in most excitatory/glutamatergic but not inhibitory/GABA- mediated synapses. Facilitates neuronal dense core vesicles fusion as well as controls the location a
   8148..8231    +  CDS            large T antigen (fragment): large T antigen from SV40 (simian virus 40)
   8254..8388    +  polyA_signal   SV40 poly(A) signal: SV40 polyadenylation signal
   8417..8582    -  mobile_element Tn7L: mini-Tn7 element (left end of the Tn7 transposon) Tn7
   8745..8761    +  CDS            lacZα (fragment): LacZα fragment of β-galactosidase; lacZ fragment
   8766..446     +  rep_origin     f1 ori (across the origin) (sequence partly withheld): f1 bacteriophage origin of replication; arrow indicates direction of (+) strand synthesis
>Addgene plasmid #218674 | C1C2CMUNC2C | addgene full sequence | sequence record 435306 | Addgene NGS Result
[115 nt withheld, positions 1-115]
C
[91 nt withheld, positions 117-207]
A
[49 nt withheld, positions 209-257]
CCTTTGACGTTGGAGTCCACGTTCTT
[37 nt withheld, positions 284-320]
ACCCTATCTCGGTCTATTCTTTTGATTTATAAGGGATTTTGCCGATTTCGGCCTATTGGTTAAAAAATGA
GCTGATTTAACAAAAATTTAACGCGAATTTTAACAAAATATTAACGCTTACAATTTAGGTGGCACTTTTC
GGGGAAATGTGCGCGGAACCCCTATTTGTTTATTTTTCTAAATACATTCAAATATGTATCCGCTCATGAG
ACAATAACCCTGATAAATGCTTCAATAATATTGAAAAAGGAAGAGTATGAGTATTCAACATTTCCGTGTC
GCCCTTATTCCCTTTTTTGCGGCATTTTGCCTTCCTGTTTTTGCTCACCCAGAAACGCTGGTGAAAGTAA
AAGATGCTGAAGATCAGTTGGGTGCACGAGTGGGTTACATCGAACTGGATCTCAACAGCGGTAAGATCCT
TGAGAGTTTTCGCCCCGAAGAACGTTTTCCAATGATGAGCACTTTTAAAGTTCTGCTATGTGGCGCGGTA
TTATCCCGTATTGACGCCGGGCAAGAGCAACTCGGTCGCCGCATACACTATTCTCAGAATGACTTGGTTG
AGTACTCACCAGTCACAGAAAAGCATCTTACGGATGGCATGACAGTAAGAGAATTATGCAGTGCTGCCAT
AACCATGAGTGATAACACTGCGGCCAACTTACTTCTGACAACGATCGGAGGACCGAAGGAGCTAACCGCT
TTTTTGCACAACATGGGGGATCATGTAACTCGCCTTGATCGTTGGGAACCGGAGCTGAATGAAGCCATAC
CAAACGACGAGCGTGACACCACGATGCCTGTAGCAATGGCAACAACGTTGCGCAAACTATTAACTGGCGA
ACTACTTACTCTAGCTTCCCGGCAACAATTAATAGACTGGATGGAGGCGGATAAAGTTGCAGGACCACTT
CTGCGCTCGGCCCTTCCGGCTGGCTGGTTTATTGCTGATAAATCTGGAGCCGGTGAGCGTGGGTCTCGCG
GTATCATTGCAGCACTGGGGCCAGATGGTAAGCCCTCCCGTATCGTAGTTATCTACACGACGGGGAGTCA
GGCAACTATGGATGAACGAAATAGACAGATCGCTGAGATAGGTGCCTCACTGATTAAGCATTGGTAACTG
TCAGACCAAGTTTACTCATATATACTTTAGATTGATTTAAAACTTCATTTTTAATTTAAAAGGATCTAGG
TGAAGATCCTTTTTGATAATCTCATGACCAAAATCCCTTAACGTGAGTTTTCGTTCCACTGAGCGTCAGA
CCCCGTAGAAAAGATCAAAGGATCTTCTTGAGATCCTTTTTTTCTGCGCGTAATCTGCTGCTTGCAAACA
AAAAAACCACCGCTACCAGCGGTGGTTTGTTTGCCGGATCAAGAGCTACCAACTCTTTTTCCGAAGGTAA
CTGGCTTCAGCAGAGCGCAGATACCAAATACTGTTCTTCTAGTGTAGCCGTAGTTAGGCCACCACTTCAA
GAACTCTGTAGCACCGCCTACATACCTCGCTCTGCTAATCCTGTTACCAGTGGCTGCTGCCAGTGGCGAT
AAGTCGTGTCTTACCGGGTTGGACTCAAGACGATAGTTACCGGATAAGGCGCAGCGGTCGGGCTGAACGG
GGGGTTCGTGCACACAGCCCAGCTTGGAGCGAACGACCTACACCGAACTGAGATACCTACAGCGTGAGCT
ATGAGAAAGCGCCACGCTTCCCGAAGGGAGAAAGGCGGACAGGTATCCGGTAAGCGGCAGGGTCGGAACA
GGAGAGCGCACGAGGGAGCTTCCAGGGGGAAACGCCTGGTATCTTTATAGTCCTGTCGGGTTTCGCCACC
TCTGACTTGAGCGTCGATTTTTGTGATGCTCGTCAGGGGGGCGGAGCCTATGGAAAAACGCCAGCAACGC
GGCCTTTTTACGGTTCCTGGCCTTTTGCTGGCCTTTTGCTCACATGTTCTTTCCTGCGTTATCCCCTGAT
TCTGTGGATAACCGTATTACCGCCTTTGAGTGAGCTGATACCGCTCGCCGCAGCCGAACGACCGAGCGCA
GCGAGTCAGTGAGCGAGGAAGCGGAAGAGCGCCTGATGCGGTATTTTCTCCTTACGCATCTGTGCGGTAT
TTCACACCGCATAGACCAGCCGCGTAACCTGGCAAAATCGGTTACGGTTGAGTAATAAATGGATGCCCTG
CGTAAGCGGGTGTGGGCGGACAATAAAGTCTTAAACTGAACAAAATAGATCTAAACTATGACAATAAAGT
CTTAAACTAGACAGAATAGTTGTAAACTGAAATCAGTCCAGTTATGCTGTGAAAAAGCATACTGGACTTT
TGTTATGGCTAAAGCAAACTCTTCATTTTCTGAAGTGCAAATTGCCCGTCGTATTAAAGAGGGGCGTGGC
CAAGGGCATGGTAAAGACTATATTCGCGGCGTTGTGACAATTTACCGAACAACTCCGCGGCCGGGAAGCC
GATCTCGGCTTGAACGAATTGTTAGGTGGCGGTACTTGGGTCGATATCAAAGTGCATCACTTCTTCCCGT
ATGCCCAACTTTGTATAGAGAGCCACTGCGGGATCGTCACCGTAATCTGCTTGCACGTAGATCACATAAG
CACCAAGCGCGTTGGCCTCATGCTTGAGGAGATTGATGAGCGCGGTGGCAATGCCCTGCCTCCGGTGCTC
GCCGGAGACTGCGAGATCATAGATATAGATCTCACTACGCGGCTGCTCAAACTTGGGCAGAACGTAAGCC
GCGAGAGCGCCAACAACCGCTTCTTGGTCGAAGGCAGCAAGCGCGATGAATGTCTTACTACGGAGCAAGT
TCCCGAGGTAATCGGAGTCCGGCTGATGTTGGGAGTAGGTGGCTACGTCTCCGAACTCACGACCGAAAAG
ATCAAGAGCAGCCCGCATGGATTTGACTTGGTCAGGGCCGAGCCTACATGTGCGAATGATGCCCATACTT
GAGCCACCTAACTTTGTTTTAGGGCGACTGCCCTGCTGCGTAACATCGTTGCTGCTCCATAACATCAAAC
ATCGACCCACGGCGTAACGCGCTTGCTGCTTGGATGCCCGAGGCATAGACTGTACAAAAAAACAGTCATA
ACAAGCCATGAAAACCGCCACTGCGCCGTTACCACCGCTGCGTTCGGTCAAGGTTCTGGACCAGTTGCGT
GAGCGCATACGCTACTTGCATTACAGTTTACGAACCGAACAGGCTTATGTCAACTGGGTTCGTGCCTTCA
TCCGTTTCCACGGTGTGCGTCACCCGGCAACCTTGGGCAGCAGCGAAGTCGAGGCATTTCTGTCCTGGCT
GGCGAACGAGCGCAAGGTTTCGGTCTCCACGCATCGTCAGGCATTGGCGGCCTTGCTGTTCTTCTACGGC
AAGGTGCTGTGCACGGATCTGCCCTGGCTTCAGGAGATCGGAAGACCTCGGCCGTCGCGGCGCTTGCCGG
TGGTGCTGACCCCGGATGAAGTGGTTCGCATCCTCGGTTTTCTGGAAGGCGAGCATCGTTTGTTCGCCCA
GGACTCTAGCTATAGTTCTAGTGGTTGGCTACGTATACTCCGGAATATTAATAGATCATGGAGATAATTA
AAATGATAACCATCTCGCAAATAAATAAGTATTTTACTGTTTTCGTAACAGTTTTGTAATAAAAAAACCT
ATAAATATTCCGGATTATTCATACCGTCCCACCATCGGGCGCGGATCCATGTCCCCTATACTAGGTTATT
GGAAAATTAAGGGCCTTGTGCAACCCACTCGACTTCTTTTGGAATATCTTGAAGAAAAATATGAAGAGCA
TTTGTATGAGCGCGATGAAGGTGATAAATGGCGAAACAAAAAGTTTGAATTGGGTTTGGAGTTTCCCAAT
CTTCCTTATTATATTGATGGTGATGTTAAATTAACACAGTCTATGGCCATCATACGTTATATAGCTGACA
AGCACAACATGTTGGGTGGTTGTCCAAAAGAGCGTGCAGAGATTTCAATGCTTGAAGGAGCGGTTTTGGA
TATTAGATACGGTGTTTCGAGAATTGCATATAGTAAAGACTTTGAAACTCTCAAAGTTGATTTTCTTAGC
AAGCTACCTGAAATGCTGAAAATGTTCAAAGATCGTTTATGTCATAAAACATATTTAAATGGTGATCATG
TAACCCATCCTGACTTCATGTTGTATGACGCTCTTGATGTTGTTTTATACATGGACCCAATGTGCCTGGA
TGCGTTCCCAAAATTAGTTTGTTTTAAAAAACGTATTGAAGCTATCCCACAAATTGATAAGTACTTGAAA
TCCAGCAAGTATATAGCATGGCCTTTGCAGGGCTGGCAAGCCACGTTTGGTGGTGGCTTGGTCCCTCGTG
GAAGCGAGAATCTGTACTTCCAAGGAGAATTCGCGGGCATCACCTCGGCCTTGGCCTCCAGCACGTTGAA
CAATGAAGAGTTGAAAAACCACGTTTACAAGAAGACCCTGCAAGCCTTAATCTACCCCATCTCCTGCACC
ACGCCGCACAACTTCGAGGTGTGGACGGCCACCACTCCCACCTACTGCTACGAGTGCGAGGGGCTGCTGT
GGGGCATCGCGCGGCAGGGCATGCGCTGCACCGAGTGCGGCGTTAAGTGCCACGAGAAGTGCCAAGACCT
GCTCAACGCGGACTGCCTGCAGCGGGCGGCTGAGAAGAGTTCTAAGCATGGCGCTGAAGACCGCACGCAG
AACATCATCATGGTGCTGAAGGACCGCATGAAGATCCGCGAGCGCAACAAGCCTGAGATCTTCGAGCTGA
TCCAGGAGGTCTTCGCGGTCACCAAGAGCGCACACACACAGCAGATGAAGGCCGTCAAGCAGAGTGTGCT
GGATGGCACATCCAAGTGGTCTGCCAAAATTAGCATCACGGTGGTCTGTGCCCAGGGCTTGCAGGCCAAG
GACAAGACAGGATCCAGTGACCCTTATGTCACCGTCCAGGTTGGGAAGACCAAGAAAAGGACAAAAACCA
TCTACGGGAACCTTAACCCAGTGTGGGAAGAGAATTTCCACTTTGAATGTCACAACTCCTCTGACCGGAT
CAAGGTGCGTGTGTGGGATGAAGACGATGACATCAAATCCCGTGTGAAGCAAAGGTTTAAGAGGGAGTCT
GATGACTTCCTAGGGCAGACAATCATCGAGGTGCGGACGCTTAGCGGCGAGATGGATGTGTGGTACAATC
TGGACAAGAGAACAGACAAGTCTGCTGTGTCGGGCGCCATTCGGCTTCACATCAGTGTGGAGATCAAAGG
GGAGGAGAAGGTGGCACCCTACCATGTCCAGTACACCTGTCTGCATGAGAACCTGTTCCATTTTGTGACG
GATGTACAGAACAATGGCGTGGTGAAGATTCCCGATGCCAAAGGTGACGACGCCTGGAAGGTTTACTATG
ATGAGACTGCCCAGGAGATCGTGGATGAGTTTGCCATGCGCTATGGCGTTGAATCCATCTACCAAGCCAT
GACCCACTTTGCCTGCCTCTCCTCCAAGTACATGTGCCCTGGGGTACCCGCTGTCATGAGCACCCTGCTT
GCCAACATCAACGCCTACTACGCACACACCACCGCCTCCACCAACGTGTCTGCCTCCGACCGCTTCGCTG
CCTCCAATTTCGGGAAAGAGCGCTTTGTGAAACTTCTGGACCAGCTGCACAACTCCCTGCGGATTGACCT
GTCCATGTACCGGAACAACTTCCCGGCCAGCAGCCCCGAGCGGCTGCAGGATCTCAAGTCCACAGTGGAC
CTGCTTACCAGCATCACCTTCTTCCGGATGAAGGTTCAGGAACTGCAGAGTCCGCCACGTGCCAGTCAGG
TGGTGAAGGACTGCGTGAAGGCGTGCCTCAACTCCACCTACGAGTACATCTTCAACAACTGTCATGAGCT
CTATGGCCGGGAGTACCAGACAGACCCGGCCAAGAAGGGGGAGGTCCCCCCGGAGGAGCAAGGCCCTAGC
ATCAAGAACCTGGATTTCTGGTCCAAGCTCATCACCCTCATCGTGTCTATCATTGAGGAGGATAAGAACT
CCTACACACCCTGCCTCAATCAGTTTCCCCAGGAGCTGAATGTGGGGAAGATCAGTGCTGAGGTGATGTG
GAGCCTGTTTGCCCAGGACATGAAGTACGCCATGGAGGAACACGACAAGCACCGGCTGTGTAAGAGCGCA
GACTACATGAACCTGCATTTCAAGGTCAAGTGGTTGTACAACGAGTACGTGGCTGAACTGCCCACCTTCA
AGGACCGCGTGCCGGAGTACCCTGCGTGGTTTGAGCCCTTCGTCATCCAGTGGTTAGATGAGAATGAGGA
GGTGTCCCGGGACTTCCTGCATGGTGCACTCGAGCGGGACAAGAAGGATGGGTTCCAGCAGACATCGGAG
CACGCCCTGTTCTCTTGCTCGGTAGTGGACGTCTTCTCCCAGCTCAACCAGAGCTTTGAGATCATCAAGA
AGCTGGAGTGTCCTGACCCCCAGATTGTGGGCCACTACATGCGGCGCTTTGCCAAGACCATTAGCAATGT
GCTTCTCCAGTACGCCGACATCGTCTCCAAGGACTTCGCTTCCTACTGCTCCAAGGAGAAGGAGAAAGTG
CCCTGCATCCTCATGAACAACACACAGCAGCTGCGGGTGCAGCTGGAGAAGATGTTCGAGGCGATGGGTG
GGAAGGAGCTGGACGCCGAGGCCAGTGGAACCCTGAAGGAGCTGCAGGTGAAACTCAACAATGTCCTGGA
TGAACTCAGCCACGTGTTTGCCACCAGCTTCCAGCCACACATCGAGGAGTGTGTCAGACAAATGGGTGAC
ATCCTAAGCCAAGTGAAGGGCACGGGCAACGTGCCCGCCAGTGCCTGCAGCAGCGTGGCACAGGACGCAG
ACAACGTGCTACAGCCCATCATGGATCTTCTGGACAGCAACCTCACCCTGTTTGCCAAAATCTGTGAGAA
GACGGTTCTGAAGCGGGTGCTGAAGGAGCTGTGGAAGCTGGTGATGAACACCATGGAGAGGACCATTGTC
CTGCCGCCATCCAAACTGAAGGATCACATGGTGCGAGAAGAAGCCAAGAGCTTGACCCCGAAGCAGTGTG
CCGTGGTTGAACTGGCCCTGGACACCATCAAGCAATACTTCCACGCGGGGGGCGTGGGCCTCAAGAAGAC
CTTTCTCGAGAAAAGCCCGGACCTTCAGTCCCTGCGCTACGCCCTGTCGCTCTACACACAGGCCACCGAC
CTGCTCATCAAAACCTTCGTGCAGACGCAGTCAGCGCAGGGCTCGGGTGTGGAAGACCCTGTAGGTGAAG
TATCCGTCCACGTGGAGCTGTTCACGCATCCGGGAACTGGGGAACAGAAGGTCACAGTGAAGGTGGTGGC
CGCCAACGACCTCAAGTGGCAGACTTCTGGCATCTTCCGTCCGTTCATTGAGGTCAACATCGTTGGACCT
CAGCTCAGCGACAAGAAACGAAAGTTCGCCACCAAATCGAAAAACAACAGCTGGGCGCCCAAATATAACG
AGAGCTTCCAGTTCTCCCTGAGCGCCGACGCGGGACCCGAGTGCTACGAGTTGCAGGTGTGCGTGAAGGA
CTACTGCTTCGCGCGCGAGGACCGCACGGTGGGGCTGGCGGTGCTGCAGCTGCGGGAGCTGGCTCAGCGC
GGGAGCGCCGCGTGCTGGCTGCCGCTCGGCCGCCGCATCCACATGGACGACACGGGGCTCACAGTGCTGC
GTATCCTGTCGCAGCGCAGCAATGACGAGGTGGCCAAGGAGTTCGTCAAGCTCAAGTCCGACACGCGCTC
GGCCGAGGAGGGCGGTGCCGCGCCTGCGCCCTAGAAGCTTGTCGAGAAGTACTAGAGGATCATAATCAGC
CATACCACATTTGTAGAGGTTTTACTTGCTTTAAAAAACCTCCCACACCTCCCCCTGAACCTGAAACATA
AAATGAATGCAATTGTTGTTGTTAACTTGTTTATTGCAGCTTATAATGGTTACAAATAAAGCAATAGCAT
CACAAATTTCACAAATAAAGCATTTTTTTCACTGCATTCTAGTTGTGGTTTGTCCAAACTCATCAATGTA
TCTTATCATGTCTGGATCTGATCACTGCTTGAGCCTAGGAGATCCGAACCAGATAAGTGAAATCTAGTTC
CAAACTATTTTGTCATTTTTAATTTTCGTATTAGCTTACGACGCTACACCCAGTTCCCATCTATTTTGTC
ACTCTTCCCTAAATAATCCTTAAAAACTCCATTTCCACCCCTCCCAGTTCCCAACTATTTTGTCCGCCCA
CAGCGGGGCATTTTTCTTCCTGTTATGTTTTTAATCAAACATCCTGCCAACTCCATGTGACAAACCGTCA
TCTTCGGCTACTTTTTCTCTGTCACAGAATGAAAATTTTTCTGTCATCTCTTCGTTATTAATGTTTGTAA
TTGACTGAATATCAACGCTTATTTGCAGCCTGAATGGCGAATGGGACGCGCCCT
